>Addgene plasmid #231310 | pNDGG006 | addgene full sequence | sequence record 463781 | Addgene NGS Result
AGGCTAGGTGGAGGCTCAGTGATGATAAGTCTGCGATGGTGGATGCATGTGTCATGGTCATAGCTGTTTC
CTGTGTGAAATTGTTATCCGCTCAGAGGGCACAATCCTATTCCGCGCTATCCGACAATCTCCAAGACATT
AGGTGGAGTTCAGTTCGGCGTATGGCATATGTCGCTGGAAAGAACATGTGAGCAAAAGGCCAGCAAAAGG
CCAGGAACCGTAAAAAGGCCGCGTTGCTGGCGTTTTTCCATAGGCTCCGCCCCCCTGACGAGCATCACAA
AAATCGACGCTCAAGTCAGAGGTGGCGAAACCCGACAGGACTATAAAGATACCAGGCGTTTCCCCCTGGA
AGCTCCCTCGTGCGCTCTCCTGTTCCGACCCTGCCGCTTACCGGATACCTGTCCGCCTTTCTCCCTTCGG
GAAGCGTGGCGCTTTCTCATAGCTCACGCTGTAGGTATCTCAGTTCGGTGTAGGTCGTTCGCTCCAAGCT
GGGCTGTGTGCACGAACCCCCCGTTCAGCCCGACCGCTGCGCCTTATCCGGTAACTATCGTCTTGAGTCC
AACCCGGTAAGACACGACTTATCGCCACTGGCAGCAGCCACTGGTAACAGGATTAGCAGAGCGAGGTATG
TAGGCGGTGCTACAGAGTTCTTGAAGTGGTGGCCTAACTACGGCTACACTAGAAGAACAGTATTTGGTAT
CTGCGCTCTGCTGAAGCCAGTTACCTTCGGAAAAAGAGTTGGTAGCTCTTGATCCGGCAAACAAACCACC
GCTGGTAGCGGTGGTTTTTTTGTTTGCAAGCAGCAGATTACGCGCAGAAAAAAAGGATCTCAAGAAGATC
CTTTGATCTTTTCTACGGGGTCTGACGCTCTATTCAACAAAGCCGCCGTCCCGTCAAGTCAGCGTAAATG
GGTAGGGGGCTTCAAATCGTCCCCCCATACGATATAAGTTGTTACTAGTGCTTGGATTCTCACCAATAAA
AAACGCCCGGCGGCAACCGAGCGTTCTGAACAAATCCAGATGGAGTTCTGAGGTCATTACTGGATCTATC
AACAGGAGTCCAAGCGAGCTCGATATCAAATTACGCCCCGCCCTGCCACTCATCGCAGTACTGTTGTAAT
TCATTAAGCATTCTGCCGACATGGAAGCCATCACAAACGGCATGATGAACCTGAATCGCCAGCGGCATCA
GCACCTTGTCGCCTTGCGTATAATATTTGCCCATGGTGAAAACGGGGGCGAAGAAGTTGTCCATATTGGC
CACGTTTAAATCAAAACTGGTGAAACTCACCCAGGGATTGGCTGAGACGAAAAACATATTCTCAATAAAC
CCTTTAGGGAAATAGGCCAGGTTTTCACCGTAACACGCCACATCTTGCGAATATATGTGTAGAAACTGCC
GGAAATCGTCGTGGTATTCACTCCAGAGCGATGAAAACGTTTCAGTTTGCTCATGGAAAACGGTGTAACA
AGGGTGAACACTATCCCATATCACCAGCTCACCGTCTTTCATTGCCATACGAAATTCCGGATGAGCATTC
ATCAGGCGGGCAAGAATGTGAATAAAGGCCGGATAAAACTTGTGCTTATTTTTCTTTACGGTCTTTAAAA
AGGCCGTAATATCCAGCTGAACGGTCTGGTTATAGGTACATTGAGCAACTGACTGAAATGCCTCAAAATG
TTCTTTACGATGCCATTGGGATATATCAACGGTGGTATATCCAGTGATTTTTTTCTCCATTTTAGCTTCC
TTAGCTCCTGAAAATCTCGATAACTCAAAAAATACGCCCGGTAGTGATCTTATTTCATTATGGTGAAAGT
TGGAACCTCTTACGTGCCGATCAACGTCTCATTGATACCTGAAACAAAACCCATCGTACGGCCAAGGAAG
TCTCCAATAACTGTGATCCACCACAAGCGCCAGGGTTTTCCCAGTCACGACGTTGTAAAACGACGGCCAG
TCATGCATAATCCGCACGCATCTGGAATAAGGAAGTGCCATTCCGCCTGACCTGCGTCTCGACTACTTTT
CCGCTGCATAACCCTGCTTCGGGGTCATTATAGCGATTTTTTCGGTATATCCATCCTTTTTCGCACGATA
TACAGGATTTTGCCAAAGGGTTCGCGTAGACTTTCCTTGGTGTATCCAACGGCGTCAGCCGGGCAGGATA
GGTGAAGTAGGCCCACCCGCGAGCGGGTGTTCCTTCTTCACTGTCCCTTATTCGCACCTGGCGGTGCTCA
ACGGGAATCCTGCTCTGCGAGGCTGGCCGGCTACCGCCGGCGTAACAGATGAGGGCAAGCGGATGGCTGA
TGAAACCAAGCCAACCAGGAAGGGCAGCCCACCTATCAAGGTGTACTGCCTTCCAGACGAACGAAGAGCG
ATTGAGGAAAAGGCGGCGGCGGCCGGCATGAGCTGTCGGCCTACCTGTCGCGTCGGCCAGGGCTACAAAA
TCACGGGCGTCGTGGACTATGAGCACGTCCGCGAGCTGGCCCGCATCAATGGCGACCTCCCCCTGGGCGG
CCTGCTGAAACTCTGGCTCACCGACGAGCGGCACGGCGCGGTTCGGTGATGCCACGATCCTGCCCTGCTG
GCGAAGATCGACTCTAGCTAGAAATATTTTATCTGATTAATAAGATGATCTTCTTGAGATCGTTTTGGTC
TGCGCGTAATCTCTTGCTCTGAAAACGAAAAAACCGCCTTGCAGGGCGGTTTTCGAAGGTTCTCTGAGCT
ACCAACTCTTTGAACCGAGGTAACTGGCTTGGAGGAGCGCAGTCACCAAAACTTGTCCTTTCAGTTTAGC
CTTAACCGGCGCATGACTTCAAGACTAACTCCTCTAAATCAATTACCAGTGGCTGCTGCCAGTGGTGCTT
TTGCATGTCTTTCCGGGTTGGACTCAAGACGATAGTTACCGGATAAGGCGCAGCGGTCGAACTGAACGGG
GGGTTCGTGCATACAGTCCAGCTTGGAGCGAACTGCCTACCCGGAACTGAGTGTCAGGCGTGGAATGAGA
CAAACGCGGCCATAACAGCGGAATGACACCGGTAAACCGAAAGGCAGGAACAGGAGAGCGCACGAGGGAG
CCGCCAGGGGAAACGCCTGGTATCTTTATAGTCCTGTCGGGTTTCGCCACCACTGATTTGAGCGTCAGAT
TTCGTGATGCTTGTCAGGGGGGCGGAGCCTATGGAAAAACGGCTTTGCCGCGGCCCTCTCACTTCCCTGT
TAAGTATCTTCCTGGCATCTTCCAGGAAATCTCCGCCCCGTTCGTAAGCCATTTCCGCTCGCCGCAGTCG
AACGACCGAGCGTAGCGAGTCAGTGAGCGAGGAAGCGGAATATATCCTGTATCACATATTCTGCTGACGC
ACCGGTGCAGCCTTTTTTCTCCTGCCACATGAAGCACTTCACTGACACCCTCATCAGTGCCAACATAGTA
AGCCAGTATACACTCCGCTAGCGCTGATGTCCGGCGGTGCTTTTGCCGTTACGCACCACCCCGTCAGTAG
CTGAACAGGAGGGACAGTTACTGAGACGCG
Features (pLannotate 1.2.2; 10 found; start..end, strand, type, name):
    245..833     -  rep_origin     ori: high-copy-number ColE1/pMB1/pBR322/pUC origin of replication
    966..1060    -  terminator     lambda t0 terminator: transcription terminator from phage lambda
   1084..1740    -  CDS            cat: CAT_ECOLX - Experimental evidence at protein level: Swiss-Prot protein existence level 1. This enzyme is an effector of chloramphenicol resistance in bacteria. From Escherichia coli. This protein is used as a marker in many commonly used cloning vectors, such as pACYC184.
   1741..1843    -  promoter       cat promoter: promoter of the E. coli cat gene encoding chloramphenicol acetyltransferase
   1918..1961    -  CDS            lacZα (fragment): LacZα fragment of β-galactosidase; lacZ fragment
   2161..2270    +  oriT           oriT: incP origin of transfer
   2303..2601    +  CDS            traJ (fragment): oriT-recognizing protein; traJ
   2644..3187    +  rep_origin     p15A ori: Plasmids containing the medium-copy-number p15A origin of replication can be propagated in E. coli cells that contain a second plasmid with the ColE1 origin.
   3275..3330    +  rep_origin     RSF ori (fragment): Plasmids containing the RSF 1030 origin of replication can be propagated in E. coli cells that contain additional plasmids with compatible origins.
   3449..3517    -  mobile_element IS1 (fragment): prokaryotic transposable element IS1
