[The description below was written by a language model from this plasmid's Addgene catalogue record and pLannotate feature annotations shown in this document.]
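Description:
pNDGG006 is a part-donor plasmid for BEVA2.0, a modular Golden Gate system for assembling bacterial vectors from interchangeable modules. It is built on the pTwist Chlor High Copy backbone, a synthetic-gene carrier from Twist Bioscience. It is maintained in E. coli at high copy through a ColE1/pUC-type origin and selected with chloramphenicol. The resistance cassette comprises the cat promoter, the chloramphenicol acetyltransferase coding sequence and a lambda t0 terminator. Although catalogued as a bacterial expression vector, the 3,530 nt plasmid encodes no expressed payload other than the resistance marker. Its role is to store and supply a vector component.

The insert is the synthetic "Position 3" module, which provides the replication and mobilisation functions of a finished BEVA vector. The annotation places an incP-type origin of transfer and an adjacent partial traJ sequence directly upstream of a p15A origin. The oriT allows an assembled plasmid to be mobilised by conjugation when transfer functions are supplied in trans. p15A is a medium-copy origin that is compatible with ColE1 plasmids and is described in the record as narrow host range. Vectors carrying this module can therefore be conjugated out of E. coli, but the record does not say how they are meant to be used in recipient strains.

The remaining annotations are short hits to lacZα, the RSF origin and IS1. These are probably residual or homologous sequence flanking the main elements, not functional parts. The record gives Golden Gate as the cloning method, but the feature table does not annotate the Type IIS sites or the overhangs that define Position 3.
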