Addgene plasmid #231310: pNDGG006
Purpose: Vector part for BEVA; BEVA2.0 Position 3 p15A narrow host range origin of replication with oriT, CmR.
Depositing lab: Barney Geddes. Depositing organization: North Dakota State University. Publication: BEVA2.0: modular assembly of golden gate-compatible vectors with expanded utility for genetic engineering. Geddes BA, Williamson R, Schumacher J, Ardi A, Levin G, Cervenka E, Huang R, diCenzo G. Can J Microbiol. 2025 Jan 1;71:1-13. doi: 10.1139/cjm-2024-0246. PubMed 39919271.
Backbone
  Vector backbone: pTwist Chlor High Copy
  Backbone manufacturer: Twist Bioscience
  Vector type: Bacterial Expression
Growth in bacteria
  Bacterial resistance: Chloramphenicol, 25 μg/mL
  Growth temperature: 37°C
  Growth strain: DH5alpha
  Copy number: High Copy
Gene/Insert
  Gene/Insert name: BEVA2.0 Position 3 p15A narrow host range origin of replication with oriT, CmR.
  Species: Synthetic
  Cloning method: Golden Gate
Terms and licenses: Academic/Nonprofit Terms; Industry Terms: Not Available to Industry
How to cite: pNDGG006 was a gift from Barney Geddes (Addgene plasmid # 231310 ; http://n2t.net/addgene:231310 ; RRID:Addgene_231310)
